>Addgene plasmid #68738 | pVITRO1-SS-129 | depositor full sequence | sequence record 120976 | pVITRO1-SS-129 sequence 7469 bps
CCTGCAGGGCCTGAAATAACCTCTGAAAGAGGAACTTGGTTAGGTACCTTCTGAGGCGGAAAGAACCAGC
TGTGGAATGTGTGTCAGTTAGGGTGTGGAAAGTCCCCAGGCTCCCCAGCAGGCAGAAGTATGCAAAGCAT
GCATCTCAATTAGTCAGCAACCAGGTGTGGAAAGTCCCCAGGCTCCCCAGCAGGCAGAAGTATGCAAAGC
ATGCATCTCAATTAGTCAGCAACCATAGTCCCACTAGTGGAGCCGAGAGTAATTCATACAAAAGGAGGGA
TCGCCTTCGCAAGGGGAGAGCCCAGGGACCGTCCCTAAATTCTCACAGACCCAAATCCCTGTAGCCGCCC
CACGACAGCGCGAGGAGCATGCGCTCAGGGCTGAGCGCGGGGAGAGCAGAGCACACAAGCTCATAGACCC
TGGTCGTGGGGGGGAGGACCGGGGAGCTGGCGCGGGGCAAACTGGGAAAGCGGTGTCGTGTGCTGGCTCC
GCCCTCTTCCCGAGGGTGGGGGAGAACGGTATATAAGTGCGGCAGTCGCCTTGGACGTTCTTTTTCGCAA
CGGGTTTGCCGTCAGAACGCAGGTGAGGGGCGGGTGTGGCTTCCGCGGGCCGCCGAGCTGGAGGTCCTGC
TCCGAGCGGGCCGGGCCCCGCTGTCGTCGGCGGGGATTAGCTGCGAGCATTCCCGCTTCGAGTTGCGGGC
GGCGCGGGAGGCAGAGTGCGAGGCCTAGCGGCAACCCCGTAGCCTCGCCTCGTGTCCGGCTTGAGGCCTA
GCGTGGTGTCCGCGCCGCCGCCGCGTGCTACTCCGGCCGCACTCTGGTCTTTTTTTTTTTTGTTGTTGTT
GCCCTGCTGCCTTCGATTGCCGTTCAGCAATAGGGGCTAACAAAGGGAGGGTGCGGGGCTTGCTCGCCCG
GAGCCCGGAGAGGTCATGGTTGGGGAGGAATGGAGGGACAGGAGTGGCGGCTGGGGCCCGCCCGCCTTCG
GAGCACATGTCCGACGCCACCTGGATGGGGCGAGGCCTGGGGTTTTTCCCGAAGCAACCAGGCTGGGGTT
AGCGTGCCGAGGCCATGTGGCCCCAGCACCCGGCACGATCTGGCTTGGCGGCGCCGCGTTGCCCTGCCTC
CCTAACTAGGGTGAGGCCATCCCGTCCGGCACCAGTTGCGTGCGTGGAAAGATGGCCGCTCCCGGGCCCT
GTTGCAAGGAGCTCAAAATGGAGGACGCGGCAGCCCGGTGGAGCGGGCGGGTGAGTCACCCACACAAAGG
AAGAGGGCCTGGTCCCTCACCGGCTGCTGCTTCCTGTGACCCCGTGGTCCTATCGGCCGCAATAGTCACC
TCGGGCTTTTGAGCACGGCTAGTCGCGGCGGGGGGAGGGGATGTAATGGCGTTGGAGTTTGTTCACATTT
GGTGGGTGGAGACTAGTCAGGCCAGCCTGGCGCTGGAAGTCATTTTTGGAATTTGTCCCCTTGAGTTTTG
AGCGGAGCTAATTCTCGGGCTTCTTAGCGGTTCAAAGGTATCTTTTAAACCCTTTTTTAGGTGTTGTGAA
AACCACCGCTAATTCAAAGCAACCGGTGATATCATGGACTACAAGGACGACGATGACAAGCCCAAGAAAA
AGCGCAAGGTCTCTAGACCCGGGGAGCGCCCCTTCCAGTGTCGCATTTGCATGCGGAACTTTTCGTCTGC
TCAAGCTTTGGCTAGACATACCCGTACTCATACCGGTGAAAAACCGTTTCAGTGTCGGATCTGTATGCGA
AATTTCTCCCAAGGTGGTAATTTGACTAGACATCTACGTACGCACACCGGCGAGAAGCCATTCCAATGCC
GAATATGCATGCGCAACTTCAGTCAACATCCAAATTTGACTAGACACCTAAAAACCCACCTGAGAGGATC
CGGGCGCGCCGACGCGCTGGACGATTTCGATCTCGACATGCTGGGTTCTGATGCCCTCGATGACTTTGAC
CTGGATATGTTGGGAAGCGACGCATTGGATGACTTTGATCTGGACATGCTCGGCTCCGATGCTCTGGACG
ATTTCGATCTCGATATGTTAATTAATTGTTAAGCTAGCTGGCCAGACATGATAAGATACATTGATGAGTT
TGGACAAACCACAACTAGAATGCAGTGAAAAAAATGCTTTATTTGTGAAATTTGTGATGCTATTGCTTTA
TTTGTAACCATTATAAGCTGCAATAAACAAGTTAACAACAACAATTGCATTCATTTTATGTTTCAGGTTC
AGGGGGAGGTGTGGGAGGTTTTTTAAAGCAAGTAAAACCTCTACAAATGTGGTATGGAAATGTTAATTAA
CTAGCCATGACCAAAATCCCTTAACGTGAGTTTTCGTTCCACTGAGCGTCAGACCCCGTAGAAAAGATCA
AAGGATCTTCTTGAGATCCTTTTTTTCTGCGCGTAATCTGCTGCTTGCAAACAAAAAAACCACCGCTACC
AGCGGTGGTTTGTTTGCCGGATCAAGAGCTACCAACTCTTTTTCCGAAGGTAACTGGCTTCAGCAGAGCG
CAGATACCAAATACTGTTCTTCTAGTGTAGCCGTAGTTAGGCCACCACTTCAAGAACTCTGTAGCACCGC
CTACATACCTCGCTCTGCTAATCCTGTTACCAGTGGCTGCTGCCAGTGGCGATAAGTCGTGTCTTACCGG
GTTGGACTCAAGACGATAGTTACCGGATAAGGCGCAGCGGTCGGGCTGAACGGGGGGTTCGTGCACACAG
CCCAGCTTGGAGCGAACGACCTACACCGAACTGAGATACCTACAGCGTGAGCTATGAGAAAGCGCCACGC
TTCCCGAAGGGAGAAAGGCGGACAGGTATCCGGTAAGCGGCAGGGTCGGAACAGGAGAGCGCACGAGGGA
GCTTCCAGGGGGAAACGCCTGGTATCTTTATAGTCCTGTCGGGTTTCGCCACCTCTGACTTGAGCGTCGA
TTTTTGTGATGCTCGTCAGGGGGGCGGAGCCTATGGAAAAACGCCAGCAACGCGGCCTTTTTACGGTTCC
TGGCCTTTTGCTGGCCTTTTGCTCACATGTTCTTAATTAACCTGCAGGCGTTACATAACTTACGGTAAAT
GGCCCGCCTGGCTGACCGCCCAACGACCCCCGCCCATTGACGTCAATAATGACGTATGTTCCCATAGTAA
CGCCAATAGGGACTTTCCATTGACGTCAATGGGTGGAGTATTTACGGTAAACTGCCCACTTGGCAGTACA
TCAAGTGTATCATATGCCAAGTACGCCCCCTATTGACGTCAATGACGGTAAATGGCCCGCCTGGCATTAT
GCCCAGTACATGACCTTATGGGACTTTCCTACTTGGCAGTACATCTACGTATTAGTCATCGCTATTACCA
TGATGATGCGGTTTTGGCAGTACATCAATGGGCGTGGATAGCGGTTTGACTCACGGGGATTTCCAAGTCT
CCACCCCATTGACGTCAATGGGAGTTTGTTTTGACTAGTGGAGCCGAGAGTAATTCATACAAAAGGAGGG
ATCGCCTTCGCAAGGGGAGAGCCCAGGGACCGTCCCTAAATTCTCACAGACCCAAATCCCTGTAGCCGCC
CCACGACAGCGCGAGGAGCATGCGCCCAGGGCTGAGCGCGGGTAGATCAGAGCACACAAGCTCACAGTCC
CCGGCGGTGGGGGGAGGGGCGCGCTGAGCGGGGGCCAGGGAGCTGGCGCGGGGCAAACTGGGAAAGTGGT
GTCGTGTGCTGGCTCCGCCCTCTTCCCGAGGGTGGGGGAGAACGGTATATAAGTGCGGTAGTCGCCTTGG
ACGTTCTTTTTCGCAACGGGTTTGCCGTCAGAACGCAGGTGAGTGGCGGGTGTGGCTTCCGCGGGCCCCG
GAGCTGGAGCCCTGCTCTGAGCGGGCCGGGCTGATATGCGAGTGTCGTCCGCAGGGTTTAGCTGTGAGCA
TTCCCACTTCGAGTGGCGGGCGGTGCGGGGGTGAGAGTGCGAGGCCTAGCGGCAACCCCGTAGCCTCGCC
TCGTGTCCGGCTTGAGGCCTAGCGTGGTGTCCGCCGCCGCGTGCCACTCCGGCCGCACTATGCGTTTTTT
GTCCTTGCTGCCCTCGATTGCCTTCCAGCAGCATGGGCTAACAAAGGGAGGGTGTGGGGCTCACTCTTAA
GGAGCCCATGAAGCTTACGTTGGATAGGAATGGAAGGGCAGGAGGGGCGACTGGGGCCCGCCCGCCTTCG
GAGCACATGTCCGACGCCACCTGGATGGGGCGAGGCCTGTGGCTTTCCGAAGCAATCGGGCGTGAGTTTA
GCCTACCTGGGCCATGTGGCCCTAGCACTGGGCACGGTCTGGCCTGGCGGTGCCGCGTTCCCTTGCCTCC
CAACAAGGGTGAGGCCGTCCCGCCCGGCACCAGTTGCTTGCGCGGAAAGATGGCCGCTCCCGGGGCCCTG
TTGCAAGGAGCTCAAAATGGAGGACGCGGCAGCCCGGTGGAGCGGGCGGGTGAGTCACCCACACAAAGGA
AGAGGGCCTTGCCCCTCGCCGGCCGCTGCTTCCTGTGACCCCGTGGTCTATCGGCCGCATAGTCACCTCG
GGCTTCTCTTGAGCACCGCTCGTCGCGGCGGGGGGAGGGGATCTAATGGCGTTGGAGTTTGTTCACATTT
GGTGGGTGGAGACTAGTCAGGCCAGCCTGGCGCTGGAAGTCATTCTTGGAATTTGCCCCTTTGAGTTTGG
AGCGAGGCTAATTCTCAAGCCTCTTAGCGGTTCAAAGGTATTTTCTAAACCCGTTTCCAGGTGTTGTGAA
AGCCACCGCTAATTCAAAGCAATCCGGAGTATACATGGTGAGCAAGGGCGAGGAGGATAACATGGCCATC
ATCAAGGAGTTCATGCGCTTCAAGGTGCACATGGAGGGCTCCGTGAACGGCCACGAGTTCGAGATCGAGG
GCGAGGGCGAGGGCCGCCCCTACGAGGGCACCCAGACCGCCAAGCTGAAGGTGACCAAGGGTGGCCCCCT
GCCCTTCGCCTGGGACATCCTGTCCCCTCAGTTCATGTACGGCTCCAAGGCCTACGTGAAGCACCCCGCC
GACATCCCCGACTACTTGAAGCTGTCCTTCCCCGAGGGCTTCAAGTGGGAGCGCGTGATGAACTTCGAGG
ACGGCGGCGTGGTGACCGTGACCCAGGACTCCTCCCTGCAGGACGGCGAGTTCATCTACAAGGTGAAGCT
GCGCGGCACCAACTTCCCCTCCGACGGCCCCGTAATGCAGAAGAAGACCATGGGCTGGCAGGCCTCCTCC
GAGCGGATGTACCCCGAGGACGGCGCCCTGAAGGGCGAGATCAAGCAGAGGCTGAAGCTGAAGGACGGCG
GCCACTACGACGCTGAGGTCAAGACCACCTACAAGGCCAAGAAGCCCGTGCAGCTGCCCGGCGCCTACAA
CGTCAACATCAAGTTGGACATCACCTCCCACAACGAGGACTACACCATCGTGGAACAGTACGAACGCGCC
GAGGGCCGCCACTCCACCGGCGGCATGGACGAGCTGTACAAGTAACCTAGGAGCAGGTTTCCCCAATGAC
ACAAAACGTGCAACTTGAAACTCCGCCTGGTCTTTCCAGGTCTAGAGGGGTAACACTTTGTACTGCGTTT
GGCTCCACGCTCGATCCACTGGCGAGTGTTAGTAACAGCACTGTTGCTTCGTAGCGGAGCATGACGGCCG
TGGGAACTCCTCCTTGGTAACAAGGACCCACGGGGCCAAAAGCCACGCCCACACGGGCCCGTCATGTGTG
CAACCCCAGCACGGCGACTTTACTGCGAAACCCACTTTAAAGTGACATTGAAACTGGTACCCACACACTG
GTGACAGGCTAAGGATGCCCTTCAGGTACCCCGAGGTAACACGCGACACTCGGGATCTGAGAAGGGGACT
GGGGCTTCTATAAAAGCGCTCGGTTTAAAAAGCTTCTATGCCTGAATAGGTGACCGGAGGTCGGCACCTT
TCCTTTGCAATTACTGACCCTATGAATACACTGACTGTTTGACAATTAATCATCGGCATAGTATATCGGC
ATAGTATAATACGACTCACTATAGGAGGGCCACCATGATTGAACAAGATGGATTGCACGCAGGTTCTCCG
GCCGCTTGGGTGGAGAGGCTATTCGGCTATGACTGGGCACAACAGACAATCGGCTGCTCTGATGCCGCCG
TGTTCCGGCTGTCAGCGCAGGGGCGCCCGGTTCTTTTTGTCAAGACCGACCTGTCCGGTGCCCTGAATGA
ACTGCAAGACGAGGCAGCGCGGCTATCGTGGCTGGCCACGACGGGCGTTCCTTGCGCAGCTGTGCTCGAC
GTTGTCACTGAAGCGGGAAGGGACTGGCTGCTATTGGGCGAAGTGCCGGGGCAGGATCTCCTGTCATCTC
ACCTTGCTCCTGCCGAGAAAGTATCCATCATGGCTGATGCAATGCGGCGGCTGCATACGCTTGATCCGGC
TACCTGCCCATTCGACCACCAAGCGAAACATCGCATCGAGCGAGCACGTACTCGGATGGAAGCCGGTCTT
GTCGATCAGGATGATCTGGACGAAGAGCATCAGGGGCTCGCGCCAGCCGAACTGTTCGCCAGGCTCAAGG
CGAGCATGCCCGACGGCGAGGATCTCGTCGTGACACATGGCGATGCCTGCTTGCCGAATATCATGGTGGA
AAATGGCCGCTTTTCTGGATTCATCGACTGTGGCCGGCTGGGTGTGGCGGACCGCTATCAGGACATAGCG
TTGGCTACCCGTGATATTGCTGAAGAGCTTGGCGGCGAATGGGCTGACCGCTTCCTCGTGCTTTACGGTA
TCGCCGCTCCCGATTCGCAGCGCATCGCCTTCTATCGCCTTCTTGACGAGTTCTTCTGAGCGGGACTCTG
GGGTTCGAAATGACCGACCAAGCGAATTCGCTAGGATTATCCCTAATACCTGCCACCCCACTCTTAATCA
GTGGTGGAAGAACGGTCTCAGAACTGTTTGTTTCAATTGGCCATTTAAGTTTAGTAGTAAAAGACTGGTT
AATGATAACAATGCATCGTAAAACCTTCAGAAGGAAAGGAGAATGTTTTGTGGACCACTTTGGTTTTCTT
TTTTGCGTGTGGCAGTTTTAAGTTATTAGTTTTTAAAATCAGTACTTTTTAATGGAAACAACTTGACCAA
AAATTTGTCACAGAATTTTGAGACCCATTAAAAAAGTTAAATGAGAAACCTGTGTGTTCCTTTGGTCAAC
ACCGAGACATTTAGGTGAAAGACATCTAATTCTGGTTTTACGAATCTGGAAACTTCTTGAAAATGTAATT
CTTGAGTTAACACTTCTGGGTGGAGAATAGGGTTGTTTTCCCCCCACATAATTGGAAGGGGAAGGAATAT
CATTTAAAGCTATGGGAGGGTTGCTTTGATTACAACACTGGAGAGAAATGCAGCATGTTGCTGATTGCCT
GTCACTAAAACAGGCCAAAAACTGAGTCCTTGGGTTGCATAGAAAGCTG
Features (pLannotate 1.2.2; 15 found; start..end, strand, type, name):
     51..242     +  promoter       SV40 promoter (fragment): SV40 enhancer and early promoter
    429..1562    +  promoter       mEF-1α promoter (fragment): strong constitutive promoter for mouse elongation factor EF-1α
   1580..1600    +  CDS            FLAG (fragment): FLAG® epitope tag, followed by an enterokinase cleavage site
   1901..2050    +  CDS            VP64: tetrameric repeat of the minimal activation domain of herpes simplex virus VP16 (Beerli et al., 1998)
   2082..2203    -  polyA_signal   SV40 poly(A) signal: SV40 polyadenylation signal
   2226..2297    -  CDS            large T antigen (fragment): large T antigen from SV40 (simian virus 40)
   2391..2979    +  rep_origin     ori: high-copy-number ColE1/pMB1/pBR322/pUC origin of replication
   3059..3362    +  enhancer       CMV enhancer: human cytomegalovirus immediate early enhancer
   3364..3463    +  promoter       CMV promoter (fragment): human cytomegalovirus (CMV) immediate early promoter
   4795..5504    +  CDS            mCherry (fragment): monomeric derivative of DsRed fluorescent protein (Shaner et al., 2004) mammalian codon-optimized
   5512..5956    +  misc_feature   FMDV IRES: internal ribosome entry site (IRES) of the foot-and-mouth disease virus
   5989..6007    +  promoter       tac promoter (fragment): strong E. coli promoter; hybrid between the trp and lac UV5 promoters
   6027..6045    +  promoter       T7 promoter: promoter for bacteriophage T7 RNA polymerase
   6055..6849    +  CDS            NeoR/KanR: aminoglycoside phosphotransferase from Tn5; aph(3')-II (or nptII); confers resistance to neomycin, kanamycin, and G418 (Geneticin®)
   6896..7468    +  polyA_signal   EF-1α poly(A) signal: human EF-1α polyadenylation signal
