[The description below was written by a language model from this plasmid's Addgene catalogue record and pLannotate feature annotations shown in this document.]
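Description:
pVITRO1-SS-129 is a mammalian expression plasmid built on the InvivoGen pVITRO1-NEO-MCS backbone, a dual-cassette vector that expresses two genes from one plasmid. It replicates in E. coli from a high-copy ColE1/pUC-type origin. A single Tn5 aminoglycoside phosphotransferase gene (NeoR/KanR) provides both kanamycin selection in bacteria and G418 selection in mammalian cells. The catalogue gives a total size of 7477 bp, while the annotated depositor sequence is 7469 nt, a small discrepancy that the record does not explain.

The first cassette is annotated with an SV40 enhancer/early promoter fragment upstream of a mouse EF-1α promoter. This drives the synthetic transcription factor ZF10-VP64, which ends at an SV40 polyadenylation signal. The factor carries N-terminal FLAG and NLS tags according to the catalogue, although the NLS and the zinc-finger array were not annotated individually. They presumably lie in the gap between the FLAG and VP64 features. VP64, a tetramer of the minimal VP16 activation domain, would give the zinc-finger DNA-binding domain its transcriptional activation function.

The second cassette begins with a CMV enhancer and a CMV promoter fragment. An unannotated stretch of more than 1 kb follows, whose identity the feature table does not give, and then mCherry. Downstream, an FMDV IRES links NeoR/KanR to the same transcript, which terminates at an EF-1α polyadenylation signal. Short bacterial promoter elements (a tac fragment and T7) sit just before the resistance gene, likely allowing its expression in E. coli. The construct thus delivers a zinc-finger activator together with a red fluorescent marker of transfected cells, and it was deposited with work on DNA sense-and-respond protein modules for mammalian cells.
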