Addgene plasmid #68738: pVITRO1-SS-129
Purpose: ZF10-TF with mCherry marker
Depositing lab: James Collins. Depositing organization: Massachusetts Institute of Technology. Publication: DNA sense-and-respond protein modules for mammalian cells. Slomovic S, Collins JJ. Nat Methods. 2015 Sep 21. doi: 10.1038/nmeth.3585. PubMed 26389572.
Backbone
  Vector backbone: pVITRO1-NEO-MCS
  Backbone manufacturer: invivogen
  Backbone size w/o insert (bp): 6295
  Total vector size (bp): 7477
  Vector type: Mammalian Expression
  Selectable markers: Neomycin (select with G418)
Growth in bacteria
  Bacterial resistance: Kanamycin, 50 μg/mL
  Growth temperature: 37°C
  Growth strain: DH5alpha
  Copy number: High Copy
Gene/Insert 1
  Gene/Insert name: ZF10-VP64
  Species: Synthetic
  Insert size (bp): 486
  Tag / fusion protein: flag (N terminal on insert); NLS (N terminal on insert)
Gene/Insert 2
  Gene/Insert name: mCherry
  Species: Synthetic
  Insert size (bp): 708
Terms and licenses: Academic/Nonprofit Terms; Industry Terms: Not Available to Industry
How to cite: pVITRO1-SS-129 was a gift from James Collins (Addgene plasmid # 68738 ; http://n2t.net/addgene:68738 ; RRID:Addgene_68738)
