>Addgene plasmid #68738 | pVITRO1-SS-129 | addgene partial sequence | sequence record 124849 | EBV-rev 5'-GTGGTTTGTCCAAACTCATC-3'
GCTAGCTTAACAATTAATTAACATATCGAGATCGAAATCGTCCAGAGCATCGGAGCCGAGCATGTCCAGA
TCAAAGTCATCCAATGCGTCGCTTCCCAACATATCCAGGTCAAAGTCATCGAGGGCATCAGAACCCAGCA
TGTCGAGATCGAAATCGTCCAGCGCGTCGGCGCGCCCGGATCCTCTCAGGTGGGTTTTTAGGTGTCTAGT
CAAATTTGGATGTTGACTGAAGTTGCGCATGCATATTCGGCATTGGAATGGCTTCTCGCCGGTGTGCGTA
CGTAGATGTCTAGTCAAATTACCACCTTGGGAGAAATTTCGCATACAGATCCGACACTGAAACGGTTTTT
CACCGGTATGAGTACGGGTATGTCTAGCCAAAGCTTGAGCAGACGAAAAGTTCCGCATGCAAATGCGACA
CTGGAAGGGGCGCTCCCCGGGTCTAGAGACCTTGCGCTTTTTCTTGGGCTTGTCATCGTCGTCCTTGTAG
TCCATGATATCACCGGTTGCTTTGAATTAGCGGTGGTTTTCACAACACCTAAAAAAGGGTTTAAAAGATA
CCTTTGAACCGCTAAGAAGCCCGAGAATTAGCTCCGCTCAAAACTCAAGGGGACAAATTCCAAAAATGAC
TTCCAGCGCCAGGCTGGCCTGACTAGTCTCCACCCACCAAATGTGAACAAACTCCAACGCCATTACATCC
CCTCCCCCCGCCGCGACTAGCCGTGCTCAAAAGCCCGAGGTGACTATTGCGGCCGATAGGACCACGGGGT
CACAG
