>Addgene plasmid #68738 | pVITRO1-SS-129 | addgene partial sequence | sequence record 124861 | FMDV-IRES-R 5'-CTCCGCTACGAAGCAACAGT-3'
GATCGAGCGTGGAGCCAAACGCAGTACAAAGTGTTACCCCTCTAGACCTGGAAAGACCAGGCGGAGTTTC
AAGTTGCACGTTTTGTGTCATTGGGGAAACCTGCTCCTAGGTTACTTGTACAGCTCGTCCATGCCGCCGG
TGGAGTGGCGGCCCTCGGCGCGTTCGTACTGTTCCACGATGGTGTAGTCCTCGTTGTGGGAGGTGATGTC
CAACTTGATGTTGACGTTGTAGGCGCCGGGCAGCTGCACGGGCTTCTTGGCCTTGTAGGTGGTCTTGACC
TCAGCGTCGTAGTGGCCGCCGTCCTTCAGCTTCAGCCTCTGCTTGATCTCGCCCTTCAGGGCGCCGTCCT
CGGGGTACATCCGCTCGGAGGAGGCCTGCCAGCCCATGGTCTTCTTCTGCATTACGGGGCCGTCGGAGGG
GAAGTTGGTGCCGCGCAGCTTCACCTTGTAGATGAACTCGCCGTCCTGCAGGGAGGAGTCCTGGGTCACG
GTCACCACGCCGCCGTCCTCGAAGTTCATCACGCGCTCCCACTTGAAGCCCTCGGGGAAGGACAGCTTCA
AGTAGTCGGGGATGTCGGCGGGGTGCTTCACGTAGGCCTTGGAGCCGTACATGAACTGAGGGGACAGGAT
GTCCCAGGCGAAGGGCAGGGGGCCACCCTTGGTCACCTTCAGCTTGGCGGTCTGGGTGCCCTCGTAGGGG
CGGCCCTCGCCCTCGCCCTCGATCTCGAACTCGTGGCCGTTCACGGAGCCCTCCATGTGCACCTTGAAGC
GCATGAACTCCTTGATGATGGCCATGTTATCCTCCTCGCCCTTGCTCACCATG
